Addgene plasmid #187577: pcDNA5-FRT/TO-3*Flag-APEX2 N-term FBL
Purpose: Express FLAG epitope and APEX2-tagged FBL fusion protein in mammalian cells
Depositing lab: Benjamin Blencowe. Depositing organization: University of Toronto. Publication: Systematic mapping of nuclear domain-associated transcripts reveals speckles and lamina as hubs of functionally distinct retained introns. Barutcu AR, Wu M, Braunschweig U, Dyakov BJA, Luo Z, Turner KM, Durbic T, Lin ZY, Weatheritt RJ, Maass PG, Gingras AC, Blencowe BJ. Mol Cell. 2022 Mar 3;82(5):1035-1052.e9. doi: 10.1016/j.molcel.2021.12.010. Epub 2022 Feb 18. PubMed 35182477.
Backbone
  Vector backbone: pCDNA5/FRT/TO
  Backbone manufacturer: Thermofisher
  Vector type: Mammalian Expression
Growth in bacteria
  Bacterial resistance: Ampicillin, 100 μg/mL
  Growth temperature: 37°C
  Growth strain: DH5alpha
  Copy number: High Copy
Gene/Insert
  Gene/Insert name: FBL
  Species: H. sapiens (human)
  Entrez Gene: FBL (a.k.a. FIB, FLRN, Nop1, RNU3IP1)
  Promoter: CMV
  Tag / fusion protein: APEX2-FLAG (N terminal on insert)
  Cloning method: Gateway Cloning
  Sequencing primers: 5′ CMV; 3′ BGHR
Resource information
  A portion of this plasmid was derived from a plasmid made by: The cDNA Gateway entry clone for this plasmid was provided by Dr. Anne-Claude Gingras' laboratory at Lunenfeld-Tanenbaum Research Institute.
Terms and licenses: Academic/Nonprofit Terms; Industry Terms: Not Available to Industry
How to cite: pcDNA5-FRT/TO-3*Flag-APEX2 N-term FBL was a gift from Benjamin Blencowe (Addgene plasmid # 187577 ; http://n2t.net/addgene:187577 ; RRID:Addgene_187577)
