[The description below was written by a language model from this plasmid's Addgene catalogue record and pLannotate feature annotations shown in this document.]
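Description:
pcDNA5-FRT/TO-3*Flag-APEX2 N-term FBL is a mammalian expression plasmid of about 6.9 kb built on the pcDNA5/FRT/TO backbone. It is maintained in E. coli through a high-copy ColE1/pUC-type origin and an ampicillin resistance gene driven by its own bla promoter. The expression cassette uses the CMV immediate-early enhancer and promoter. Short tet operator matches lie immediately downstream of the promoter, annotated as fragments of Tet-related promoters, which fits the "TO" design: transcription is repressed in cells expressing the Tet repressor and induced with tetracycline or doxycycline. The cassette ends in a bovine growth hormone polyadenylation signal.

The payload is human FBL (fibrillarin), an S-adenosylmethionine-dependent methyltransferase involved in 2'-O-methylation of pre-ribosomal RNA. It was introduced by Gateway cloning and is flanked by attB1 and attB2 sites. Upstream and in frame are a FLAG epitope and APEX2, the engineered soybean ascorbate peroxidase used for proximity labelling and electron microscopy, so the tags sit at the N terminus of FBL. The name indicates a triple FLAG, although the feature table annotates a single FLAG unit.

Downstream of the cassette, an FRT site directly precedes a hygromycin resistance coding sequence with an SV40 poly(A) signal. This arrangement allows FLP-mediated integration at a genomic FRT site in suitable host lines; in the standard design of this backbone, the hygromycin gene becomes expressed only after correct integration, allowing selection of isogenic stable lines. Small annotated fragments (f1 ori, SV40 promoter, ble, lacI) appear to be backbone remnants.

The stated purpose is to express FLAG- and APEX2-tagged FBL in mammalian cells, and the associated study mapped transcripts associated with nuclear domains.
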