Features (pLannotate 1.2.2; 25 found; start..end, strand, type, name):
     28..80      -  misc_feature   bom (fragment): basis of mobility region from pBR322
    235..614     +  enhancer       CMV enhancer: human cytomegalovirus immediate early enhancer
    615..818     +  promoter       CMV promoter: human cytomegalovirus (CMV) immediate early promoter
    820..839     +  promoter       PLtetO-1 promoter (fragment): modified phage lambda PL promoter with tet operator sites (Lutz and Bujard, 1997)
    841..860     +  promoter       PLtetO-1 promoter (fragment): modified phage lambda PL promoter with tet operator sites (Lutz and Bujard, 1997)
    868..901     +  promoter       TRE3GV promoter (fragment): 3rd-generation Tet-responsive promoter that can be activated by binding of Tet-On® 3G, optimized for retroviral and lentiviral vectors
   1034..1057    +  CDS            FLAG: FLAG® epitope tag, followed by an enterokinase cleavage site
   1057..1804    +  CDS            APEX2 (fragment): soybean ascorbate peroxidase, engineered to serve as a monomeric tag for electron microscopy and live-cell proteomics (Lam et al., 2015) more active than the original APEX due to the A134P mutation
   1805..1829    +  protein_bind   attB1: mutant version of attB; recombination site for the Gateway® BP reaction BP Clonase™
   1835..2797    +  CDS            FBL: FBRL_HUMAN - Also known as FIB1, FLRN. Experimental evidence at protein level: Swiss-Prot protein existence level 1. S-adenosyl-L-methionine-dependent methyltransferase that has the ability to methylate both RNAs and proteins (PubMed:24352239, PubMed:30540930, PubMed:32017898). Involved in pre-rRNA processing by catalyzing the site-specific 2'-hydroxyl methylation of ribose moieties in pre-ribosomal RNA (PubMed:30540930). Site specificity is provided by a guide RNA that base pairs with the substrate (By similarity). Methylation occurs at a characteristic distance from the sequence involved in
   2802..2826    -  protein_bind   attB2: mutant version of attB; recombination site for the Gateway® BP reaction BP Clonase™
   2874..3098    +  polyA_signal   bGH poly(A) signal: bovine growth hormone polyadenylation signal
   3102..3123    +  promoter       SV40 promoter (fragment): SV40 enhancer and early promoter
   3144..3377    +  rep_origin     f1 ori (fragment) (sequence partly withheld): f1 bacteriophage origin of replication; arrow indicates direction of (+) strand synthesis
   3382..3429    +  protein_bind   FRT: FLP-mediated recombination occurs in the 8-bp core sequence TCTAGAAA (Turan and Bode, 2011). FLP recombinase from the Saccharomyces cerevisiae 2μ plasmid
   3437..4459    +  CDS            HygR: hygromycin B phosphotransferase confers resistance to hygromycin
   4469..4594    +  CDS            ble (fragment): BLE_KLEPN - Experimental evidence at protein level: Swiss-Prot protein existence level 1. Binding protein with a strong affinity to the bleomycin family of antibiotics. Binds to CL990; an antimitotic-antibiotic compound. From Klebsiella pneumoniae.
   4589..4710    +  polyA_signal   SV40 poly(A) signal: SV40 polyadenylation signal
   4783..4799    -  protein_bind   lac operator: The lac repressor binds to the lac operator to inhibit transcription in E. coli. This inhibition can be relieved by adding lactose or isopropyl-β-D-thiogalactopyranoside (IPTG). lac repressor encoded by lacI
   4807..4837    -  promoter       lac promoter: promoter for the E. coli lac operon
   4852..4873    -  protein_bind   CAP binding site: CAP binding activates transcription in the presence of cAMP. E. coli catabolite activator protein
   4886..4978    -  CDS            lacI (fragment): lac repressor; lacI; The lac repressor binds to the lac operator to inhibit transcription in E. coli. This inhibition can be relieved by adding lactose or isopropyl-β-D-thiogalactopyranoside (IPTG).
   5161..5749    -  rep_origin     ori: high-copy-number ColE1/pMB1/pBR322/pUC origin of replication
   5920..6780    -  CDS            AmpR: β-lactamase; bla; confers resistance to ampicillin, carbenicillin, and related antibiotics
   6781..6885    -  promoter       AmpR promoter: bla
>Addgene plasmid #187577 | pcDNA5-FRT/TO-3*Flag-APEX2 N-term FBL | addgene full sequence | sequence record 367859 | Addgene NGS Result
GACGGATCGGGAGATCTCCCGATCCCCTATGGTGCACTCTCAGTACAATCTGCTCTGATGCCGCATAGTT
AAGCCAGTATCTGCTCCCTGCTTGTGTGTTGGAGGTCGCTGAGTAGTGCGCGAGCAAAATTTAAGCTACA
ACAAGGCAAGGCTTGACCGACAATTGCATGAAGAATCTGCTTAGGGTTAGGCGTTTTGCGCTGCTTCGCG
ATGTACGGGCCAGATATACGCGTTGACATTGATTATTGACTAGTTATTAATAGTAATCAATTACGGGGTC
ATTAGTTCATAGCCCATATATGGAGTTCCGCGTTACATAACTTACGGTAAATGGCCCGCCTGGCTGACCG
CCCAACGACCCCCGCCCATTGACGTCAATAATGACGTATGTTCCCATAGTAACGCCAATAGGGACTTTCC
ATTGACGTCAATGGGTGGAGTATTTACGGTAAACTGCCCACTTGGCAGTACATCAAGTGTATCATATGCC
AAGTACGCCCCCTATTGACGTCAATGACGGTAAATGGCCCGCCTGGCATTATGCCCAGTACATGACCTTA
TGGGACTTTCCTACTTGGCAGTACATCTACGTATTAGTCATCGCTATTACCATGGTGATGCGGTTTTGGC
AGTACATCAATGGGCGTGGATAGCGGTTTGACTCACGGGGATTTCCAAGTCTCCACCCCATTGACGTCAA
TGGGAGTTTGTTTTGGCACCAAAATCAACGGGACTTTCCAAAATGTCGTAACAACTCCGCCCCATTGACG
CAAATGGGCGGTAGGCGTGTACGGTGGGAGGTCTATATAAGCAGAGCTCTCCCTATCAGTGATAGAGATC
TCCCTATCAGTGATAGAGATCGTCGACGAGCTCGTTTAGTGAACCGTCAGATCGCCTGGAGACGCCATCC
ACGCTGTTTTGACCTCCATAGAAGACACCGGGACCGATCCAGCCTCCGGACTCTAGCGTTTAAACTTAAG
CTTCCACCATGGACTACAAAGACCATGACGGTGATACATATGATCATGACATCGATTACAAGGATGACGA
TGACAAGGGAAAGTCTTACCCAACTGTGAGTGCTGATTACCAGGACGCCGTTGAGAAGGCGAAGAAGAAG
CTCAGAGGCTTCATCGCTGAGAAGAGATGCGCTCCTCTAATGCTCCGTTTGGCATTCCACTCTGCTGGAA
CCTTTGACAAGGGCACGAAGACCGGTGGACCCTTCGGAACCATCAAGCACCCTGCCGAACTGGCTCACAG
CGCTAACAACGGTCTTGACATCGCTGTTAGGCTTTTGGAGCCACTCAAGGCGGAGTTCCCTATTTTGAGC
TACGCCGATTTCTACCAGTTGGCTGGCGTTGTTGCCGTTGAGGTCACGGGTGGACCTAAGGTTCCATTCC
ACCCTGGAAGAGAGGACAAGCCTGAGCCACCACCAGAGGGTCGCTTGCCTGATCCCACTAAGGGTTCTGA
CCATTTGAGAGATGTGTTTGGCAAAGCTATGGGGCTTACTGACCAAGATATCGTTGCTCTATCTGGGGGT
CACACTATTGGAGCTGCACACAAGGAGCGTTCTGGATTTGAGGGTCCCTGGACCTCTAATCCTCTTATTT
TCGACAACTCATACTTCACGGAGTTGTTGAGTGGTGAGAAGGAAGGTCTCCTTCAGCTACCTTCTGACAA
GGCTCTTTTGTCTGACCCTGTATTCCGCCCTCTCGTTGATAAATATGCAGCGGACGAAGATGCCTTCTTT
GCTGATTACGCTGAGGCTCACCAAAAGCTTTCCGAGCTTGGGTTTGCTGATGCCACAAGTTTGTACAAAA
AAGCAGGCTCCACCATGAAGCCAGGATTCAGTCCCCGTGGGGGTGGCTTTGGCGGCCGAGGGGGCTTTGG
TGACCGTGGTGGTCGTGGAGGCCGAGGGGGCTTTGGCGGGGGCCGAGGTCGAGGCGGAGGCTTTAGAGGT
CGTGGACGAGGAGGAGGTGGAGGCGGCGGCGGCGGTGGAGGAGGAGGAAGAGGTGGTGGAGGCTTCCATT
CTGGTGGCAACCGGGGTCGTGGTCGGGGAGGAAAAAGAGGAAACCAGTCGGGGAAGAATGTGATGGTGGA
GCCGCATCGGCATGAGGGTGTCTTCATTTGTCGAGGAAAGGAAGATGCACTGGTCACCAAGAACCTGGTC
CCTGGGGAATCAGTTTATGGAGAGAAGAGAGTCTCGATTTCGGAAGGAGATGACAAAATTGAGTACCGAG
CCTGGAACCCCTTCCGCTCCAAGCTAGCAGCAGCAATCCTGGGTGGTGTGGACCAGATCCACATCAAACC
GGGGGCTAAGGTTCTCTACCTCGGGGCTGCCTCGGGCACCACGGTCTCCCATGTCTCTGACATCGTTGGT
CCGGATGGTCTAGTCTATGCAGTCGAGTTCTCCCACCGCTCTGGCCGTGACCTCATTAACTTGGCCAAGA
AGAGGACCAACATCATTCCTGTGATCGAGGATGCTCGACACCCACACAAATACCGCATGCTCATCGCAAT
GGTGGATGTGATCTTTGCTGATGTGGCCCAGCCAGACCAGACCCGGATTGTGGCCCTGAATGCCCACACC
TTCCTGCGTAATGGAGGACACTTTGTGATTTCCATTAAGGCCAACTGCATTGACTCCACAGCCTCAGCCG
AGGCCGTGTTTGCCTCCGAAGTGAAAAAGATGCAACAGGAGAACATGAAGCCGCAGGAGCAGTTGACCCT
TGAGCCATATGAAAGAGACCATGCCGTGGTCGTGGGAGTGTACAGGCCACCCCCCAAGGTGAAGAACTAG
GACCCAGCTTTCTTGTACAAAGTGGTCTGACTCGAGTCTAGAGGGCCCGTTTAAACCCGCTGATCAGCCT
CGACTGTGCCTTCTAGTTGCCAGCCATCTGTTGTTTGCCCCTCCCCCGTGCCTTCCTTGACCCTGGAAGG
TGCCACTCCCACTGTCCTTTCCTAATAAAATGAGGAAATTGCATCGCATTGTCTGAGTAGGTGTCATTCT
ATTCTGGGGGGTGGGGTGGGGCAGGACAGCAAGGGGGAGGATTGGGAAGACAATAGCAGGCATGCTGGGG
ATGCGGTGGGCTCTATGGCTTCTGAGGCGGAAAGAACCAGCTGGGGCTCTAGGGGGTATCCCC
[124 nt withheld, positions 3144-3267]
C
[91 nt withheld, positions 3269-3359]
AGGGTGATGGTTCACGTACCTAGAAGTTCCTATTCCGAAGTTCCTATTCTCTAGAAAGTATAGGAACTTC
CTTGGCCAAAAAGCCTGAACTCACCGCGACGTCTGTCGAGAAGTTTCTGATCGAAAAGTTCGACAGCGTC
TCCGACCTGATGCAGCTCTCGGAGGGCGAAGAATCTCGTGCTTTCAGCTTCGATGTAGGAGGGCGTGGAT
ATGTCCTGCGGGTAAATAGCTGCGCCGATGGTTTCTACAAAGATCGTTATGTTTATCGGCACTTTGCATC
GGCCGCGCTCCCGATTCCGGAAGTGCTTGACATTGGGGAGTTCAGCGAGAGCCTGACCTATTGCATCTCC
CGCCGTGCACAGGGTGTCACGTTGCAAGACCTGCCTGAAACCGAACTGCCCGCTGTTCTGCAGCCGGTCG
CGGAGGCCATGGATGCGATCGCTGCGGCCGATCTTAGCCAGACGAGCGGGTTCGGCCCATTCGGACCGCA
AGGAATCGGTCAATACACTACATGGCGTGATTTCATATGCGCGATTGCTGATCCCCATGTGTATCACTGG
CAAACTGTGATGGACGACACCGTCAGTGCGTCCGTCGCGCAGGCTCTCGATGAGCTGATGCTTTGGGCCG
AGGACTGCCCCGAAGTCCGGCACCTCGTGCACGCGGATTTCGGCTCCAACAATGTCCTGACGGACAATGG
CCGCATAACAGCGGTCATTGACTGGAGCGAGGCGATGTTCGGGGATTCCCAATACGAGGTCGCCAACATC
TTCTTCTGGAGGCCGTGGTTGGCTTGTATGGAGCAGCAGACGCGCTACTTCGAGCGGAGGCATCCGGAGC
TTGCAGGATCGCCGCGGCTCCGGGCGTATATGCTCCGCATTGGTCTTGACCAACTCTATCAGAGCTTGGT
TGACGGCAATTTCGATGATGCAGCTTGGGCGCAGGGTCGATGCGACGCAATCGTCCGATCCGGAGCCGGG
ACTGTCGGGCGTACACAAATCGCCCGCAGAAGCGCGGCCGTCTGGACCGATGGCTGTGTAGAAGTACTCG
CCGATAGTGGAAACCGACGCCCCAGCACTCGTCCGAGGGCAAAGGAATAGCACGTACTACGAGATTTCGA
TTCCACCGCCGCCTTCTATGAAAGGTTGGGCTTCGGAATCGTTTTCCGGGACGCCGGCTGGATGATCCTC
CAGCGCGGGGATCTCATGCTGGAGTTCTTCGCCCACCCCAACTTGTTTATTGCAGCTTATAATGGTTACA
AATAAAGCAATAGCATCACAAATTTCACAAATAAAGCATTTTTTTCACTGCATTCTAGTTGTGGTTTGTC
CAAACTCATCAATGTATCTTATCATGTCTGTATACCGTCGACCTCTAGCTAGAGCTTGGCGTAATCATGG
TCATAGCTGTTTCCTGTGTGAAATTGTTATCCGCTCACAATTCCACACAACATACGAGCCGGAAGCATAA
AGTGTAAAGCCTGGGGTGCCTAATGAGTGAGCTAACTCACATTAATTGCGTTGCGCTCACTGCCCGCTTT
CCAGTCGGGAAACCTGTCGTGCCAGCTGCATTAATGAATCGGCCAACGCGCGGGGAGAGGCGGTTTGCGT
ATTGGGCGCTCTTCCGCTTCCTCGCTCACTGACTCGCTGCGCTCGGTCGTTCGGCTGCGGCGAGCGGTAT
CAGCTCACTCAAAGGCGGTAATACGGTTATCCACAGAATCAGGGGATAACGCAGGAAAGAACATGTGAGC
AAAAGGCCAGCAAAAGGCCAGGAACCGTAAAAAGGCCGCGTTGCTGGCGTTTTTCCATAGGCTCCGCCCC
CCTGACGAGCATCACAAAAATCGACGCTCAAGTCAGAGGTGGCGAAACCCGACAGGACTATAAAGATACC
AGGCGTTTCCCCCTGGAAGCTCCCTCGTGCGCTCTCCTGTTCCGACCCTGCCGCTTACCGGATACCTGTC
CGCCTTTCTCCCTTCGGGAAGCGTGGCGCTTTCTCATAGCTCACGCTGTAGGTATCTCAGTTCGGTGTAG
GTCGTTCGCTCCAAGCTGGGCTGTGTGCACGAACCCCCCGTTCAGCCCGACCGCTGCGCCTTATCCGGTA
ACTATCGTCTTGAGTCCAACCCGGTAAGACACGACTTATCGCCACTGGCAGCAGCCACTGGTAACAGGAT
TAGCAGAGCGAGGTATGTAGGCGGTGCTACAGAGTTCTTGAAGTGGTGGCCTAACTACGGCTACACTAGA
AGAACAGTATTTGGTATCTGCGCTCTGCTGAAGCCAGTTACCTTCGGAAAAAGAGTTGGTAGCTCTTGAT
CCGGCAAACAAACCACCGCTGGTAGCGGTGGTTTTTTTGTTTGCAAGCAGCAGATTACGCGCAGAAAAAA
AGGATCTCAAGAAGATCCTTTGATCTTTTCTACGGGGTCTGACGCTCAGTGGAACGAAAACTCACGTTAA
GGGATTTTGGTCATGAGATTATCAAAAAGGATCTTCACCTAGATCCTTTTAAATTAAAAATGAAGTTTTA
AATCAATCTAAAGTATATATGAGTAAACTTGGTCTGACAGTTACCAATGCTTAATCAGTGAGGCACCTAT
CTCAGCGATCTGTCTATTTCGTTCATCCATAGTTGCCTGACTCCCCGTCGTGTAGATAACTACGATACGG
GAGGGCTTACCATCTGGCCCCAGTGCTGCAATGATACCGCGAGACCCACGCTCACCGGCTCCAGATTTAT
CAGCAATAAACCAGCCAGCCGGAAGGGCCGAGCGCAGAAGTGGTCCTGCAACTTTATCCGCCTCCATCCA
GTCTATTAATTGTTGCCGGGAAGCTAGAGTAAGTAGTTCGCCAGTTAATAGTTTGCGCAACGTTGTTGCC
ATTGCTACAGGCATCGTGGTGTCACGCTCGTCGTTTGGTATGGCTTCATTCAGCTCCGGTTCCCAACGAT
CAAGGCGAGTTACATGATCCCCCATGTTGTGCAAAAAAGCGGTTAGCTCCTTCGGTCCTCCGATCGTTGT
CAGAAGTAAGTTGGCCGCAGTGTTATCACTCATGGTTATGGCAGCACTGCATAATTCTCTTACTGTCATG
CCATCCGTAAGATGCTTTTCTGTGACTGGTGAGTACTCAACCAAGTCATTCTGAGAATAGTGTATGCGGC
GACCGAGTTGCTCTTGCCCGGCGTCAATACGGGATAATACCGCGCCACATAGCAGAACTTTAAAAGTGCT
CATCATTGGAAAACGTTCTTCGGGGCGAAAACTCTCAAGGATCTTACCGCTGTTGAGATCCAGTTCGATG
TAACCCACTCGTGCACCCAACTGATCTTCAGCATCTTTTACTTTCACCAGCGTTTCTGGGTGAGCAAAAA
CAGGAAGGCAAAATGCCGCAAAAAAGGGAATAAGGGCGACACGGAAATGTTGAATACTCATACTCTTCCT
TTTTCAATATTATTGAAGCATTTATCAGGGTTATTGTCTCATGAGCGGATACATATTTGAATGTATTTAG
AAAAATAAACAAATAGGGGTTCCGCGCACATTTCCCCGAAAAGTGCCACCTGACGTC
